>Addgene plasmid #139994 | pCMV-T7-SpCas9-NG-P2A-EGFP (RTW3677) | depositor full sequence | sequence record 275518 | RTW3677
ATATGCCAAGTACGCCCCCTATTGACGTCAATGACGGTAAATGGCCCGCCTGGCATTATGCCCAGTACAT
GACCTTATGGGACTTTCCTACTTGGCAGTACATCTACGTATTAGTCATCGCTATTACCATGGTGATGCGG
TTTTGGCAGTACATCAATGGGCGTGGATAGCGGTTTGACTCACGGGGATTTCCAAGTCTCCACCCCATTG
ACGTCAATGGGAGTTTGTTTTGGCACCAAAATCAACGGGACTTTCCAAAATGTCGTAACAACTCCGCCCC
ATTGACGCAAATGGGCGGTAGGCGTGTACGGTGGGAGGTCTATATAAGCAGAGCTGGTTTAGTGAACCGT
CAGATCCGCTAGAGATCCGCGGCCGCTAATACGACTCACTATAGGGAGAGCCGCCACCATGGACAAGAAG
TACAGCATCGGCCTGGACATCGGCACCAACTCTGTGGGCTGGGCCGTGATCACCGACGAGTACAAGGTGC
CCAGCAAGAAATTCAAGGTGCTGGGCAACACCGACCGGCACAGCATCAAGAAGAACCTGATCGGAGCCCT
GCTGTTCGACAGCGGCGAAACAGCCGAGGCCACCCGGCTGAAGAGAACCGCCAGAAGAAGATACACCAGA
CGGAAGAACCGGATCTGCTATCTGCAAGAGATCTTCAGCAACGAGATGGCCAAGGTGGACGACAGCTTCT
TCCACAGACTGGAAGAGTCCTTCCTGGTGGAAGAGGATAAGAAGCACGAGCGGCACCCCATCTTCGGCAA
CATCGTGGACGAGGTGGCCTACCACGAGAAGTACCCCACCATCTACCACCTGAGAAAGAAACTGGTGGAC
AGCACCGACAAGGCCGACCTGCGGCTGATCTATCTGGCCCTGGCCCACATGATCAAGTTCCGGGGCCACT
TCCTGATCGAGGGCGACCTGAACCCCGACAACAGCGACGTGGACAAGCTGTTCATCCAGCTGGTGCAGAC
CTACAACCAGCTGTTCGAGGAAAACCCCATCAACGCCAGCGGCGTGGACGCCAAGGCCATCCTGTCTGCC
AGACTGAGCAAGAGCAGACGGCTGGAAAATCTGATCGCCCAGCTGCCCGGCGAGAAGAAGAATGGCCTGT
TCGGAAACCTGATTGCCCTGAGCCTGGGCCTGACCCCCAACTTCAAGAGCAACTTCGACCTGGCCGAGGA
TGCCAAACTGCAGCTGAGCAAGGACACCTACGACGACGACCTGGACAACCTGCTGGCCCAGATCGGCGAC
CAGTACGCCGACCTGTTTCTGGCCGCCAAGAACCTGTCCGACGCCATCCTGCTGAGCGACATCCTGAGAG
TGAACACCGAGATCACCAAGGCCCCCCTGAGCGCCTCTATGATCAAGAGATACGACGAGCACCACCAGGA
CCTGACCCTGCTGAAAGCTCTCGTGCGGCAGCAGCTGCCTGAGAAGTACAAAGAGATTTTCTTCGACCAG
AGCAAGAACGGCTACGCCGGCTACATTGACGGCGGAGCCAGCCAGGAAGAGTTCTACAAGTTCATCAAGC
CCATCCTGGAAAAGATGGACGGCACCGAGGAACTGCTCGTGAAGCTGAACAGAGAGGACCTGCTGCGGAA
GCAGCGGACCTTCGACAACGGCAGCATCCCCCACCAGATCCACCTGGGAGAGCTGCACGCCATTCTGCGG
CGGCAGGAAGATTTTTACCCATTCCTGAAGGACAACCGGGAAAAGATCGAGAAGATCCTGACCTTCCGCA
TCCCCTACTACGTGGGCCCTCTGGCCAGGGGAAACAGCAGATTCGCCTGGATGACCAGAAAGAGCGAGGA
AACCATCACCCCCTGGAACTTCGAGGAAGTGGTGGACAAGGGCGCTTCCGCCCAGAGCTTCATCGAGCGG
ATGACCAACTTCGATAAGAACCTGCCCAACGAGAAGGTGCTGCCCAAGCACAGCCTGCTGTACGAGTACT
TCACCGTGTATAACGAGCTGACCAAAGTGAAATACGTGACCGAGGGAATGAGAAAGCCCGCCTTCCTGAG
CGGCGAGCAGAAAAAGGCCATCGTGGACCTGCTGTTCAAGACCAACCGGAAAGTGACCGTGAAGCAGCTG
AAAGAGGACTACTTCAAGAAAATCGAGTGCTTCGACTCCGTGGAAATCTCCGGCGTGGAAGATCGGTTCA
ACGCCTCCCTGGGCACATACCACGATCTGCTGAAAATTATCAAGGACAAGGACTTCCTGGACAATGAGGA
AAACGAGGACATTCTGGAAGATATCGTGCTGACCCTGACACTGTTTGAGGACAGAGAGATGATCGAGGAA
CGGCTGAAAACCTATGCCCACCTGTTCGACGACAAAGTGATGAAGCAGCTGAAGCGGCGGAGATACACCG
GCTGGGGCAGGCTGAGCCGGAAGCTGATCAACGGCATCCGGGACAAGCAGTCCGGCAAGACAATCCTGGA
TTTCCTGAAGTCCGACGGCTTCGCCAACAGAAACTTCATGCAGCTGATCCACGACGACAGCCTGACCTTT
AAAGAGGACATCCAGAAAGCCCAGGTGTCCGGCCAGGGCGATAGCCTGCACGAGCACATTGCCAATCTGG
CCGGCAGCCCCGCCATTAAGAAGGGCATCCTGCAGACAGTGAAGGTGGTGGACGAGCTCGTGAAAGTGAT
GGGCCGGCACAAGCCCGAGAACATCGTGATCGAAATGGCCAGAGAGAACCAGACCACCCAGAAGGGACAG
AAGAACAGCCGCGAGAGAATGAAGCGGATCGAAGAGGGCATCAAAGAGCTGGGCAGCCAGATCCTGAAAG
AACACCCCGTGGAAAACACCCAGCTGCAGAACGAGAAGCTGTACCTGTACTACCTGCAGAATGGGCGGGA
TATGTACGTGGACCAGGAACTGGACATCAACCGGCTGTCCGACTACGATGTGGACCATATCGTGCCTCAG
AGCTTTCTGAAGGACGACTCCATCGACAACAAGGTGCTGACCAGAAGCGACAAGAACCGGGGCAAGAGCG
ACAACGTGCCCTCCGAAGAGGTCGTGAAGAAGATGAAGAACTACTGGCGGCAGCTGCTGAACGCCAAGCT
GATTACCCAGAGAAAGTTCGACAATCTGACCAAGGCCGAGAGAGGCGGCCTGAGCGAACTGGATAAGGCC
GGCTTCATCAAGAGACAGCTGGTGGAAACCCGGCAGATCACAAAGCACGTGGCACAGATCCTGGACTCCC
GGATGAACACTAAGTACGACGAGAATGACAAGCTGATCCGGGAAGTGAAAGTGATCACCCTGAAGTCCAA
GCTGGTGTCCGATTTCCGGAAGGATTTCCAGTTTTACAAAGTGCGCGAGATCAACAACTACCACCACGCC
CACGACGCCTACCTGAACGCCGTCGTGGGAACCGCCCTGATCAAAAAGTACCCTAAGCTGGAAAGCGAGT
TCGTGTACGGCGACTACAAGGTGTACGACGTGCGGAAGATGATCGCCAAGAGCGAGCAGGAAATCGGCAA
GGCTACCGCCAAGTACTTCTTCTACAGCAACATCATGAACTTTTTCAAGACCGAGATTACCCTGGCCAAC
GGCGAGATCCGGAAGCGGCCTCTGATCGAGACAAACGGCGAAACCGGGGAGATCGTGTGGGATAAGGGCC
GGGATTTTGCCACCGTGCGGAAAGTGCTGAGCATGCCCCAAGTGAATATCGTGAAAAAGACCGAGGTGCA
GACAGGCGGCTTCAGCAAAGAGTCTATCAGACCCAAGAGGAACAGCGATAAGCTGATCGCCAGAAAGAAG
GACTGGGACCCTAAGAAGTACGGCGGCTTCGTGAGCCCCACCGTGGCCTATTCTGTGCTGGTGGTGGCCA
AAGTGGAAAAGGGCAAGTCCAAGAAACTGAAGAGTGTGAAAGAGCTGCTGGGGATCACCATCATGGAAAG
AAGCAGCTTCGAGAAGAATCCCATCGACTTTCTGGAAGCCAAGGGCTACAAAGAAGTGAAAAAGGACCTG
ATCATCAAGCTGCCTAAGTACTCCCTGTTCGAGCTGGAAAACGGCCGGAAGAGAATGCTGGCCTCTGCCA
GATTCCTGCAGAAGGGAAACGAACTGGCCCTGCCCTCCAAATATGTGAACTTCCTGTACCTGGCCAGCCA
CTATGAGAAGCTGAAGGGCTCCCCCGAGGATAATGAGCAGAAACAGCTGTTTGTGGAACAGCACAAGCAC
TACCTGGACGAGATCATCGAGCAGATCAGCGAGTTCTCCAAGAGAGTGATCCTGGCCGACGCTAATCTGG
ACAAAGTGCTGTCCGCCTACAACAAGCACCGGGATAAGCCCATCAGAGAGCAGGCCGAGAATATCATCCA
CCTGTTTACCCTGACCAATCTGGGAGCCCCTAGAGCCTTCAAGTACTTTGACACCACCATCGACCGGAAG
GTGTACAGAAGCACCAAAGAGGTGCTGGACGCCACCCTGATCCACCAGAGCATCACCGGCCTGTACGAGA
CACGGATCGACCTGTCTCAGCTGGGAGGCGACGGATCCGGCGGAGGCGGAAGCGGGAAAAGAACCGCCGA
CGGCAGCGAATTCGAGCCCAAGAAGAAGAGGAAAGTCTCGAGCGGAGGCGACTACAAAGACCATGACGGT
GATTATAAAGATCATGACATCGATTACAAGGATGACGATGACAAGGGAGGCGGTGGAAGCGGCGCAACAA
ACTTCTCTCTGCTGAAACAAGCCGGAGATGTCGAAGAGAATCCTGGACCGATGGTGAGCAAGGGCGAGGA
GCTGTTCACCGGGGTGGTGCCCATCCTGGTCGAGCTGGACGGCGACGTAAACGGCCACAAGTTCAGCGTG
TCCGGCGAGGGCGAGGGCGATGCCACCTACGGCAAGCTGACCCTGAAGTTCATCTGCACCACCGGCAAGC
TGCCCGTGCCCTGGCCCACCCTCGTGACCACCCTGACCTACGGCGTGCAGTGCTTCAGCCGCTACCCCGA
CCACATGAAGCAGCACGACTTCTTCAAGTCCGCCATGCCCGAAGGCTACGTCCAGGAGCGCACCATCTTC
TTCAAGGACGACGGCAACTACAAGACCCGCGCCGAGGTGAAGTTCGAGGGCGACACCCTGGTGAACCGCA
TCGAGCTGAAGGGCATCGACTTCAAGGAGGACGGCAACATCCTGGGGCACAAGCTGGAGTACAACTACAA
CAGCCACAACGTCTATATCATGGCCGACAAGCAGAAGAACGGCATCAAGGTGAACTTCAAGATCCGCCAC
AACATCGAGGACGGCAGCGTGCAGCTCGCCGACCACTACCAGCAGAACACCCCCATCGGCGACGGCCCCG
TGCTGCTGCCCGACAACCACTACCTGAGCACCCAGTCCGCCCTGAGCAAAGACCCCAACGAGAAGCGCGA
TCACATGGTCCTGCTGGAGTTCGTGACCGCCGCCGGGATCACTCTCGGCATGGACGAGCTGTACAAGTGA
CCGGTCATCATCACCATCACCATTGAGTTTAAACCCGCTGATCAGCCTCGACTGTGCCTTCTAGTTGCCA
GCCATCTGTTGTTTGCCCCTCCCCCGTGCCTTCCTTGACCCTGGAAGGTGCCACTCCCACTGTCCTTTCC
TAATAAAATGAGGAAATTGCATCGCATTGTCTGAGTAGGTGTCATTCTATTCTGGGGGGTGGGGTGGGGC
AGGACAGCAAGGGGGAGGATTGGGAAGACAATAGCAGGCATGCTGGGGATGCGGTGGGCTCTATGGCTTC
TGAGGCGGAAAGAACCAGCTGGGGCTCGATACCGTCGACCTCTAGCTAGAGCTTGGCGTAATCATGGTCA
TAGCTGTTTCCTGTGTGAAATTGTTATCCGCTCACAATTCCACACAACATACGAGCCGGAAGCATAAAGT
GTAAAGCCTAGGGTGCCTAATGAGTGAGCTAACTCACATTAATTGCGTTGCGCTCACTGCCCGCTTTCCA
GTCGGGAAACCTGTCGTGCCAGCTGCATTAATGAATCGGCCAACGCGCGGGGAGAGGCGGTTTGCGTATT
GGGCGCTCTTCCGCTTCCTCGCTCACTGACTCGCTGCGCTCGGTCGTTCGGCTGCGGCGAGCGGTATCAG
CTCACTCAAAGGCGGTAATACGGTTATCCACAGAATCAGGGGATAACGCAGGAAAGAACATGTGAGCAAA
AGGCCAGCAAAAGGCCAGGAACCGTAAAAAGGCCGCGTTGCTGGCGTTTTTCCATAGGCTCCGCCCCCCT
GACGAGCATCACAAAAATCGACGCTCAAGTCAGAGGTGGCGAAACCCGACAGGACTATAAAGATACCAGG
CGTTTCCCCCTGGAAGCTCCCTCGTGCGCTCTCCTGTTCCGACCCTGCCGCTTACCGGATACCTGTCCGC
CTTTCTCCCTTCGGGAAGCGTGGCGCTTTCTCAATGCTCACGCTGTAGGTATCTCAGTTCGGTGTAGGTC
GTTCGCTCCAAGCTGGGCTGTGTGCACGAACCCCCCGTTCAGCCCGACCGCTGCGCCTTATCCGGTAACT
ATCGTCTTGAGTCCAACCCGGTAAGACACGACTTATCGCCACTGGCAGCAGCCACTGGTAACAGGATTAG
CAGAGCGAGGTATGTAGGCGGTGCTACAGAGTTCTTGAAGTGGTGGCCTAACTACGGCTACACTAGAAGG
ACAGTATTTGGTATCTGCGCTCTGCTGAAGCCAGTTACCTTCGGAAAAAGAGTTGGTAGCTCTTGATCCG
GCAAACAAACCACCGCTGGTAGCGGTGGTTTTTTTGTTTGCAAGCAGCAGATTACGCGCAGAAAAAAAGG
ATCTCAAGAAGATCCTTTGATCTTTTCTACGGGGTCTGACGCTCAGTGGAACGAAAACTCACGTTAAGGG
ATTTTGGTCATGAGATTATCAAAAAGGATCTTCACCTAGATCCTTTTAAATTAAAAATGAAGTTTTAAAT
CAATCTAAAGTATATATGAGTAAACTTGGTCTGACAGTTACCAATGCTTAATCAGTGAGGCACCTATCTC
AGCGATCTGTCTATTTCGTTCATCCATAGTTGCCTGACTCCCCGTCGTGTAGATAACTACGATACGGGAG
GGCTTACCATCTGGCCCCAGTGCTGCAATGATACCGCGAGACCCACGCTCACCGGCTCCAGATTTATCAG
CAATAAACCAGCCAGCCGGAAGGGCCGAGCGCAGAAGTGGTCCTGCAACTTTATCCGCCTCCATCCAGTC
TATTAATTGTTGCCGGGAAGCTAGAGTAAGTAGTTCGCCAGTTAATAGTTTGCGCAACGTTGTTGCCATT
GCTACAGGCATCGTGGTGTCACGCTCGTCGTTTGGTATGGCTTCATTCAGCTCCGGTTCCCAACGATCAA
GGCGAGTTACATGATCCCCCATGTTGTGCAAAAAAGCGGTTAGCTCCTTCGGTCCTCCGATCGTTGTCAG
AAGTAAGTTGGCCGCAGTGTTATCACTCATGGTTATGGCAGCACTGCATAATTCTCTTACTGTCATGCCA
TCCGTAAGATGCTTTTCTGTGACTGGTGAGTACTCAACCAAGTCATTCTGAGAATAGTGTATGCGGCGAC
CGAGTTGCTCTTGCCCGGCGTCAATACGGGATAATACCGCGCCACATAGCAGAACTTTAAAAGTGCTCAT
CATTGGAAAACGTTCTTCGGGGCGAAAACTCTCAAGGATCTTACCGCTGTTGAGATCCAGTTCGATGTAA
CCCACTCGTGCACCCAACTGATCTTCAGCATCTTTTACTTTCACCAGCGTTTCTGGGTGAGCAAAAACAG
GAAGGCAAAATGCCGCAAAAAAGGGAATAAGGGCGACACGGAAATGTTGAATACTCATACTCTTCCTTTT
TCAATATTATTGAAGCATTTATCAGGGTTATTGTCTCATGAGCGGATACATATTTGAATGTATTTAGAAA
AATAAACAAATAGGGGTTCCGCGCACATTTCCCCGAAAAGTGCCACCTGACGTCGACGGATCGGGAGATC
GATCTCCCGATCCCCTAGGGTCGACTCTCAGTACAATCTGCTCTGATGCCGCATAGTTAAGCCAGTATCT
GCTCCCTGCTTGTGTGTTGGAGGTCGCTGAGTAGTGCGCGAGCAAAATTTAAGCTACAACAAGGCAAGGC
TTGACCGACAATTGCATGAAGAATCTGCTTAGGGTTAGGCGTTTTGCGCTGCTTCGCGATGTACGGGCCA
GATATACGCGTTGACATTGATTATTGACTAGTTATTAATAGTAATCAATTACGGGGTCATTAGTTCATAG
CCCATATATGGAGTTCCGCGTTACATAACTTACGGTAAATGGCCCGCCTGGCTGACCGCCCAACGACCCC
CGCCCATTGACGTCAATAATGACGTATGTTCCCATAGTAACGCCAATAGGGACTTTCCATTGACGTCAAT
GGGTGGACTATTTACGGTAAACTGCCCACTTGGCAGTACATCAAGTGTATC
Features (pLannotate 1.2.2; 18 found; start..end, strand, type, name):
    132..335     +  promoter       CMV promoter: human cytomegalovirus (CMV) immediate early promoter
    377..395     +  promoter       T7 promoter: promoter for bacteriophage T7 RNA polymerase
    409..2127    +  CDS            Cas9(N): N-terminal portion of Streptococcus pyogenes Cas9 (Zetsche et al., 2015)
   2014..4512    +  CDS            Cas9(C): C-terminal portion of Streptococcus pyogenes Cas9 (Zetsche et al., 2015)
   4600..4665    +  CDS            3xFLAG: three tandem FLAG® epitope tags, followed by an enterokinase cleavage site
   4741..5457    +  CDS            EGFP: EGFP is a basic (constitutively fluorescent) green fluorescent protein published in 1996, derived from Aequorea victoria. It is reported to be a rapidly-maturing weak dimer with moderate acid sensitivity.
   5512..5736    +  polyA_signal   bGH poly(A) signal: bovine growth hormone polyadenylation signal
   5740..5761    +  promoter       SV40 promoter (fragment): SV40 enhancer and early promoter
   5766..5782    +  misc_feature   MCS (fragment): pBluescript multiple cloning site
   5831..5847    -  protein_bind   lac operator: The lac repressor binds to the lac operator to inhibit transcription in E. coli. This inhibition can be relieved by adding lactose or isopropyl-β-D-thiogalactopyranoside (IPTG). lac repressor encoded by lacI
   5855..5885    -  promoter       lac promoter: promoter for the E. coli lac operon
   5900..5921    -  protein_bind   CAP binding site: CAP binding activates transcription in the presence of cAMP. E. coli catabolite activator protein
   5934..6026    -  CDS            lacI (fragment): lac repressor; lacI; The lac repressor binds to the lac operator to inhibit transcription in E. coli. This inhibition can be relieved by adding lactose or isopropyl-β-D-thiogalactopyranoside (IPTG).
   6209..6797    -  rep_origin     ori: high-copy-number ColE1/pMB1/pBR322/pUC origin of replication
   6968..7828    -  CDS            AmpR: β-lactamase; bla; confers resistance to ampicillin, carbenicillin, and related antibiotics
   7829..7933    -  promoter       AmpR promoter: bla
   8004..8048    -  misc_feature   bom (fragment): basis of mobility region from pBR322
   8203..131     +  enhancer       CMV enhancer (across the origin): human cytomegalovirus immediate early enhancer
