>Addgene plasmid #139994 | pCMV-T7-SpCas9-NG-P2A-EGFP (RTW3677) | addgene full sequence | sequence record 275519 | Addgene NGS Result
GAGGTCGCTGAGTAGTGCGCGAGCAAAATTTAAGCTACAACAAGGCAAGGCTTGACCGACAATTGCATGA
AGAATCTGCTTAGGGTTAGGCGTTTTGCGCTGCTTCGCGATGTACGGGCCAGATATACGCGTTGACATTG
ATTATTGACTAGTTATTAATAGTAATCAATTACGGGGTCATTAGTTCATAGCCCATATATGGAGTTCCGC
GTTACATAACTTACGGTAAATGGCCCGCCTGGCTGACCGCCCAACGACCCCCGCCCATTGACGTCAATAA
TGACGTATGTTCCCATAGTAACGCCAATAGGGACTTTCCATTGACGTCAATGGGTGGAGTATTTACGGTA
AACTGCCCACTTGGCAGTACATCAAGTGTATCATATGCCAAGTACGCCCCCTATTGACGTCAATGACGGT
AAATGGCCCGCCTGGCATTATGCCCAGTACATGACCTTATGGGACTTTCCTACTTGGCAGTACATCTACG
TATTAGTCATCGCTATTACCATGGTGATGCGGTTTTGGCAGTACATCAATGGGCGTGGATAGCGGTTTGA
CTCACGGGGATTTCCAAGTCTCCACCCCATTGACGTCAATGGGAGTTTGTTTTGGCACCAAAATCAACGG
GACTTTCCAAAATGTCGTAACAACTCCGCCCCATTGACGCAAATGGGCGGTAGGCGTGTACGGTGGGAGG
TCTATATAAGCAGAGCTGGTTTAGTGAACCGTCAGATCCGCTAGAGATCCGCGGCCGCTAATACGACTCA
CTATAGGGAGAGCCGCCACCATGGACAAGAAGTACAGCATCGGCCTGGACATCGGCACCAACTCTGTGGG
CTGGGCCGTGATCACCGACGAGTACAAGGTGCCCAGCAAGAAATTCAAGGTGCTGGGCAACACCGACCGG
CACAGCATCAAGAAGAACCTGATCGGAGCCCTGCTGTTCGACAGCGGCGAAACAGCCGAGGCCACCCGGC
TGAAGAGAACCGCCAGAAGAAGATACACCAGACGGAAGAACCGGATCTGCTATCTGCAAGAGATCTTCAG
CAACGAGATGGCCAAGGTGGACGACAGCTTCTTCCACAGACTGGAAGAGTCCTTCCTGGTGGAAGAGGAT
AAGAAGCACGAGCGGCACCCCATCTTCGGCAACATCGTGGACGAGGTGGCCTACCACGAGAAGTACCCCA
CCATCTACCACCTGAGAAAGAAACTGGTGGACAGCACCGACAAGGCCGACCTGCGGCTGATCTATCTGGC
CCTGGCCCACATGATCAAGTTCCGGGGCCACTTCCTGATCGAGGGCGACCTGAACCCCGACAACAGCGAC
GTGGACAAGCTGTTCATCCAGCTGGTGCAGACCTACAACCAGCTGTTCGAGGAAAACCCCATCAACGCCA
GCGGCGTGGACGCCAAGGCCATCCTGTCTGCCAGACTGAGCAAGAGCAGACGGCTGGAAAATCTGATCGC
CCAGCTGCCCGGCGAGAAGAAGAATGGCCTGTTCGGAAACCTGATTGCCCTGAGCCTGGGCCTGACCCCC
AACTTCAAGAGCAACTTCGACCTGGCCGAGGATGCCAAACTGCAGCTGAGCAAGGACACCTACGACGACG
ACCTGGACAACCTGCTGGCCCAGATCGGCGACCAGTACGCCGACCTGTTTCTGGCCGCCAAGAACCTGTC
CGACGCCATCCTGCTGAGCGACATCCTGAGAGTGAACACCGAGATCACCAAGGCCCCCCTGAGCGCCTCT
ATGATCAAGAGATACGACGAGCACCACCAGGACCTGACCCTGCTGAAAGCTCTCGTGCGGCAGCAGCTGC
CTGAGAAGTACAAAGAGATTTTCTTCGACCAGAGCAAGAACGGCTACGCCGGCTACATTGACGGCGGAGC
CAGCCAGGAAGAGTTCTACAAGTTCATCAAGCCCATCCTGGAAAAGATGGACGGCACCGAGGAACTGCTC
GTGAAGCTGAACAGAGAGGACCTGCTGCGGAAGCAGCGGACCTTCGACAACGGCAGCATCCCCCACCAGA
TCCACCTGGGAGAGCTGCACGCCATTCTGCGGCGGCAGGAAGATTTTTACCCATTCCTGAAGGACAACCG
GGAAAAGATCGAGAAGATCCTGACCTTCCGCATCCCCTACTACGTGGGCCCTCTGGCCAGGGGAAACAGC
AGATTCGCCTGGATGACCAGAAAGAGCGAGGAAACCATCACCCCCTGGAACTTCGAGGAAGTGGTGGACA
AGGGCGCTTCCGCCCAGAGCTTCATCGAGCGGATGACCAACTTCGATAAGAACCTGCCCAACGAGAAGGT
GCTGCCCAAGCACAGCCTGCTGTACGAGTACTTCACCGTGTATAACGAGCTGACCAAAGTGAAATACGTG
ACCGAGGGAATGAGAAAGCCCGCCTTCCTGAGCGGCGAGCAGAAAAAGGCCATCGTGGACCTGCTGTTCA
AGACCAACCGGAAAGTGACCGTGAAGCAGCTGAAAGAGGACTACTTCAAGAAAATCGAGTGCTTCGACTC
CGTGGAAATCTCCGGCGTGGAAGATCGGTTCAACGCCTCCCTGGGCACATACCACGATCTGCTGAAAATT
ATCAAGGACAAGGACTTCCTGGACAATGAGGAAAACGAGGACATTCTGGAAGATATCGTGCTGACCCTGA
CACTGTTTGAGGACAGAGAGATGATCGAGGAACGGCTGAAAACCTATGCCCACCTGTTCGACGACAAAGT
GATGAAGCAGCTGAAGCGGCGGAGATACACCGGCTGGGGCAGGCTGAGCCGGAAGCTGATCAACGGCATC
CGGGACAAGCAGTCCGGCAAGACAATCCTGGATTTCCTGAAGTCCGACGGCTTCGCCAACAGAAACTTCA
TGCAGCTGATCCACGACGACAGCCTGACCTTTAAAGAGGACATCCAGAAAGCCCAGGTGTCCGGCCAGGG
CGATAGCCTGCACGAGCACATTGCCAATCTGGCCGGCAGCCCCGCCATTAAGAAGGGCATCCTGCAGACA
GTGAAGGTGGTGGACGAGCTCGTGAAAGTGATGGGCCGGCACAAGCCCGAGAACATCGTGATCGAAATGG
CCAGAGAGAACCAGACCACCCAGAAGGGACAGAAGAACAGCCGCGAGAGAATGAAGCGGATCGAAGAGGG
CATCAAAGAGCTGGGCAGCCAGATCCTGAAAGAACACCCCGTGGAAAACACCCAGCTGCAGAACGAGAAG
CTGTACCTGTACTACCTGCAGAATGGGCGGGATATGTACGTGGACCAGGAACTGGACATCAACCGGCTGT
CCGACTACGATGTGGACCATATCGTGCCTCAGAGCTTTCTGAAGGACGACTCCATCGACAACAAGGTGCT
GACCAGAAGCGACAAGAACCGGGGCAAGAGCGACAACGTGCCCTCCGAAGAGGTCGTGAAGAAGATGAAG
AACTACTGGCGGCAGCTGCTGAACGCCAAGCTGATTACCCAGAGAAAGTTCGACAATCTGACCAAGGCCG
AGAGAGGCGGCCTGAGCGAACTGGATAAGGCCGGCTTCATCAAGAGACAGCTGGTGGAAACCCGGCAGAT
CACAAAGCACGTGGCACAGATCCTGGACTCCCGGATGAACACTAAGTACGACGAGAATGACAAGCTGATC
CGGGAAGTGAAAGTGATCACCCTGAAGTCCAAGCTGGTGTCCGATTTCCGGAAGGATTTCCAGTTTTACA
AAGTGCGCGAGATCAACAACTACCACCACGCCCACGACGCCTACCTGAACGCCGTCGTGGGAACCGCCCT
GATCAAAAAGTACCCTAAGCTGGAAAGCGAGTTCGTGTACGGCGACTACAAGGTGTACGACGTGCGGAAG
ATGATCGCCAAGAGCGAGCAGGAAATCGGCAAGGCTACCGCCAAGTACTTCTTCTACAGCAACATCATGA
ACTTTTTCAAGACCGAGATTACCCTGGCCAACGGCGAGATCCGGAAGCGGCCTCTGATCGAGACAAACGG
CGAAACCGGGGAGATCGTGTGGGATAAGGGCCGGGATTTTGCCACCGTGCGGAAAGTGCTGAGCATGCCC
CAAGTGAATATCGTGAAAAAGACCGAGGTGCAGACAGGCGGCTTCAGCAAAGAGTCTATCAGACCCAAGA
GGAACAGCGATAAGCTGATCGCCAGAAAGAAGGACTGGGACCCTAAGAAGTACGGCGGCTTCGTGAGCCC
CACCGTGGCCTATTCTGTGCTGGTGGTGGCCAAAGTGGAAAAGGGCAAGTCCAAGAAACTGAAGAGTGTG
AAAGAGCTGCTGGGGATCACCATCATGGAAAGAAGCAGCTTCGAGAAGAATCCCATCGACTTTCTGGAAG
CCAAGGGCTACAAAGAAGTGAAAAAGGACCTGATCATCAAGCTGCCTAAGTACTCCCTGTTCGAGCTGGA
AAACGGCCGGAAGAGAATGCTGGCCTCTGCCAGATTCCTGCAGAAGGGAAACGAACTGGCCCTGCCCTCC
AAATATGTGAACTTCCTGTACCTGGCCAGCCACTATGAGAAGCTGAAGGGCTCCCCCGAGGATAATGAGC
AGAAACAGCTGTTTGTGGAACAGCACAAGCACTACCTGGACGAGATCATCGAGCAGATCAGCGAGTTCTC
CAAGAGAGTGATCCTGGCCGACGCTAATCTGGACAAAGTGCTGTCCGCCTACAACAAGCACCGGGATAAG
CCCATCAGAGAGCAGGCCGAGAATATCATCCACCTGTTTACCCTGACCAATCTGGGAGCCCCTAGAGCCT
TCAAGTACTTTGACACCACCATCGACCGGAAGGTGTACAGAAGCACCAAAGAGGTGCTGGACGCCACCCT
GATCCACCAGAGCATCACCGGCCTGTACGAGACACGGATCGACCTGTCTCAGCTGGGAGGCGACGGATCC
GGCGGAGGCGGAAGCGGGAAAAGAACCGCCGACGGCAGCGAATTCGAGCCCAAGAAGAAGAGGAAAGTCT
CGAGCGGAGGCGACTACAAAGACCATGACGGTGATTATAAAGATCATGACATCGATTACAAGGATGACGA
TGACAAGGGAGGCGGTGGAAGCGGCGCAACAAACTTCTCTCTGCTGAAACAAGCCGGAGATGTCGAAGAG
AATCCTGGACCGATGGTGAGCAAGGGCGAGGAGCTGTTCACCGGGGTGGTGCCCATCCTGGTCGAGCTGG
ACGGCGACGTAAACGGCCACAAGTTCAGCGTGTCCGGCGAGGGCGAGGGCGATGCCACCTACGGCAAGCT
GACCCTGAAGTTCATCTGCACCACCGGCAAGCTGCCCGTGCCCTGGCCCACCCTCGTGACCACCCTGACC
TACGGCGTGCAGTGCTTCAGCCGCTACCCCGACCACATGAAGCAGCACGACTTCTTCAAGTCCGCCATGC
CCGAAGGCTACGTCCAGGAGCGCACCATCTTCTTCAAGGACGACGGCAACTACAAGACCCGCGCCGAGGT
GAAGTTCGAGGGCGACACCCTGGTGAACCGCATCGAGCTGAAGGGCATCGACTTCAAGGAGGACGGCAAC
ATCCTGGGGCACAAGCTGGAGTACAACTACAACAGCCACAACGTCTATATCATGGCCGACAAGCAGAAGA
ACGGCATCAAGGTGAACTTCAAGATCCGCCACAACATCGAGGACGGCAGCGTGCAGCTCGCCGACCACTA
CCAGCAGAACACCCCCATCGGCGACGGCCCCGTGCTGCTGCCCGACAACCACTACCTGAGCACCCAGTCC
GCCCTGAGCAAAGACCCCAACGAGAAGCGCGATCACATGGTCCTGCTGGAGTTCGTGACCGCCGCCGGGA
TCACTCTCGGCATGGACGAGCTGTACAAGTGACCGGTCATCATCACCATCACCATTGAGTTTAAACCCGC
TGATCAGCCTCGACTGTGCCTTCTAGTTGCCAGCCATCTGTTGTTTGCCCCTCCCCCGTGCCTTCCTTGA
CCCTGGAAGGTGCCACTCCCACTGTCCTTTCCTAATAAAATGAGGAAATTGCATCGCATTGTCTGAGTAG
GTGTCATTCTATTCTGGGGGGTGGGGTGGGGCAGGACAGCAAGGGGGAGGATTGGGAAGACAATAGCAGG
CATGCTGGGGATGCGGTGGGCTCTATGGCTTCTGAGGCGGAAAGAACCAGCTGGGGCTCGATACCGTCGA
CCTCTAGCTAGAGCTTGGCGTAATCATGGTCATAGCTGTTTCCTGTGTGAAATTGTTATCCGCTCACAAT
TCCACACAACATACGAGCCGGAAGCATAAAGTGTAAAGCCTAGGGTGCCTAATGAGTGAGCTAACTCACA
TTAATTGCGTTGCGCTCACTGCCCGCTTTCCAGTCGGGAAACCTGTCGTGCCAGCTGCATTAATGAATCG
GCCAACGCGCGGGGAGAGGCGGTTTGCGTATTGGGCGCTCTTCCGCTTCCTCGCTCACTGACTCGCTGCG
CTCGGTCGTTCGGCTGCGGCGAGCGGTATCAGCTCACTCAAAGGCGGTAATACGGTTATCCACAGAATCA
GGGGATAACGCAGGAAAGAACATGTGAGCAAAAGGCCAGCAAAAGGCCAGGAACCGTAAAAAGGCCGCGT
TGCTGGCGTTTTTCCATAGGCTCCGCCCCCCTGACGAGCATCACAAAAATCGACGCTCAAGTCAGAGGTG
GCGAAACCCGACAGGACTATAAAGATACCAGGCGTTTCCCCCTGGAAGCTCCCTCGTGCGCTCTCCTGTT
CCGACCCTGCCGCTTACCGGATACCTGTCCGCCTTTCTCCCTTCGGGAAGCGTGGCGCTTTCTCATAGCT
CACGCTGTAGGTATCTCAGTTCGGTGTAGGTCGTTCGCTCCAAGCTGGGCTGTGTGCACGAACCCCCCGT
TCAGCCCGACCGCTGCGCCTTATCCGGTAACTATCGTCTTGAGTCCAACCCGGTAAGACACGACTTATCG
CCACTGGCAGCAGCCACTGGTAACAGGATTAGCAGAGCGAGGTATGTAGGCGGTGCTACAGAGTTCTTGA
AGTGGTGGCCTAACTACGGCTACACTAGAAGAACAGTATTTGGTATCTGCGCTCTGCTGAAGCCAGTTAC
CTTCGGAAAAAGAGTTGGTAGCTCTTGATCCGGCAAACAAACCACCGCTGGTAGCGGTGGTTTTTTTGTT
TGCAAGCAGCAGATTACGCGCAGAAAAAAAGGATCTCAAGAAGATCCTTTGATCTTTTCTACGGGGTCTG
ACGCTCAGTGGAACGAAAACTCACGTTAAGGGATTTTGGTCATGAGATTATCAAAAAGGATCTTCACCTA
GATCCTTTTAAATTAAAAATGAAGTTTTAAATCAATCTAAAGTATATATGAGTAAACTTGGTCTGACAGT
TACCAATGCTTAATCAGTGAGGCACCTATCTCAGCGATCTGTCTATTTCGTTCATCCATAGTTGCCTGAC
TCCCCGTCGTGTAGATAACTACGATACGGGAGGGCTTACCATCTGGCCCCAGTGCTGCAATGATACCGCG
AGACCCACGCTCACCGGCTCCAGATTTATCAGCAATAAACCAGCCAGCCGGAAGGGCCGAGCGCAGAAGT
GGTCCTGCAACTTTATCCGCCTCCATCCAGTCTATTAATTGTTGCCGGGAAGCTAGAGTAAGTAGTTCGC
CAGTTAATAGTTTGCGCAACGTTGTTGCCATTGCTACAGGCATCGTGGTGTCACGCTCGTCGTTTGGTAT
GGCTTCATTCAGCTCCGGTTCCCAACGATCAAGGCGAGTTACATGATCCCCCATGTTGTGCAAAAAAGCG
GTTAGCTCCTTCGGTCCTCCGATCGTTGTCAGAAGTAAGTTGGCCGCAGTGTTATCACTCATGGTTATGG
CAGCACTGCATAATTCTCTTACTGTCATGCCATCCGTAAGATGCTTTTCTGTGACTGGTGAGTACTCAAC
CAAGTCATTCTGAGAATAGTGTATGCGGCGACCGAGTTGCTCTTGCCCGGCGTCAATACGGGATAATACC
GCGCCACATAGCAGAACTTTAAAAGTGCTCATCATTGGAAAACGTTCTTCGGGGCGAAAACTCTCAAGGA
TCTTACCGCTGTTGAGATCCAGTTCGATGTAACCCACTCGTGCACCCAACTGATCTTCAGCATCTTTTAC
TTTCACCAGCGTTTCTGGGTGAGCAAAAACAGGAAGGCAAAATGCCGCAAAAAAGGGAATAAGGGCGACA
CGGAAATGTTGAATACTCATACTCTTCCTTTTTCAATATTATTGAAGCATTTATCAGGGTTATTGTCTCA
TGAGCGGATACATATTTGAATGTATTTAGAAAAATAAACAAATAGGGGTTCCGCGCACATTTCCCCGAAA
AGTGCCACCTGACGTCGACGGATCGGGAGATCGATCTCCCGATCCCCTAGGGTCGACTCTCAGTACAATC
TGCTCTGATGCCGCATAGTTAAGCCAGTATCTGCTCCCTGCTTGTGTGTTG
Features (pLannotate 1.2.2; 18 found; start..end, strand, type, name):
    134..513     +  enhancer       CMV enhancer: human cytomegalovirus immediate early enhancer
    514..717     +  promoter       CMV promoter: human cytomegalovirus (CMV) immediate early promoter
    759..777     +  promoter       T7 promoter: promoter for bacteriophage T7 RNA polymerase
    791..2509    +  CDS            Cas9(N): N-terminal portion of Streptococcus pyogenes Cas9 (Zetsche et al., 2015)
   2396..4894    +  CDS            Cas9(C): C-terminal portion of Streptococcus pyogenes Cas9 (Zetsche et al., 2015)
   4982..5047    +  CDS            3xFLAG: three tandem FLAG® epitope tags, followed by an enterokinase cleavage site
   5123..5839    +  CDS            EGFP: EGFP is a basic (constitutively fluorescent) green fluorescent protein published in 1996, derived from Aequorea victoria. It is reported to be a rapidly-maturing weak dimer with moderate acid sensitivity.
   5894..6118    +  polyA_signal   bGH poly(A) signal: bovine growth hormone polyadenylation signal
   6122..6143    +  promoter       SV40 promoter (fragment): SV40 enhancer and early promoter
   6148..6164    +  misc_feature   MCS (fragment): pBluescript multiple cloning site
   6213..6229    -  protein_bind   lac operator: The lac repressor binds to the lac operator to inhibit transcription in E. coli. This inhibition can be relieved by adding lactose or isopropyl-β-D-thiogalactopyranoside (IPTG). lac repressor encoded by lacI
   6237..6267    -  promoter       lac promoter: promoter for the E. coli lac operon
   6282..6303    -  protein_bind   CAP binding site: CAP binding activates transcription in the presence of cAMP. E. coli catabolite activator protein
   6316..6408    -  CDS            lacI (fragment): lac repressor; lacI; The lac repressor binds to the lac operator to inhibit transcription in E. coli. This inhibition can be relieved by adding lactose or isopropyl-β-D-thiogalactopyranoside (IPTG).
   6591..7179    -  rep_origin     ori: high-copy-number ColE1/pMB1/pBR322/pUC origin of replication
   7350..8210    -  CDS            AmpR: β-lactamase; bla; confers resistance to ampicillin, carbenicillin, and related antibiotics
   8211..8315    -  promoter       AmpR promoter: bla
   8386..8430    -  misc_feature   bom (fragment): basis of mobility region from pBR322
