[The description below was written by a language model from this plasmid's Addgene catalogue record and pLannotate feature annotations shown in this document.]
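Description:
pCMV-T7-SpCas9-NG-P2A-EGFP (RTW3677) is an 8,451 bp mammalian expression and in vitro transcription plasmid built on the RTW3027 backbone. It is maintained in E. coli as a high-copy plasmid through a ColE1/pUC-type origin and selected with ampicillin via the β-lactamase gene under its own promoter. The remaining bacterial elements annotated (lac promoter/operator, CAP site, and fragments of lacI, an MCS, an SV40 promoter and the pBR322 bom region) appear to be backbone remnants rather than functional parts of the design. No mammalian selection marker is annotated.

The payload is a single open reading frame placed downstream of the CMV immediate-early enhancer and promoter, with a T7 promoter positioned between CMV and the start of the coding region. CMV therefore drives expression in transfected mammalian cells, while T7 allows the same template to be transcribed in vitro with T7 RNA polymerase. The frame encodes human codon-optimized Streptococcus pyogenes Cas9 carrying the SpCas9-NG substitutions (L1111R, D1135V, G1218R, E1219F, A1322R, R1335V, T1337R), a variant engineered for relaxed PAM recognition. The annotation tool reports this as overlapping N- and C-terminal Cas9 segments, but they form one continuous gene. At the C terminus are a bipartite nuclear localization signal, a 3xFLAG epitope for detection, and a P2A self-cleaving peptide followed by EGFP, so nuclease and fluorescent reporter are produced as separate proteins from one transcript. This lets transfected cells be identified or sorted by fluorescence. A bGH polyadenylation signal terminates the unit. The NLS and P2A are stated in the catalogue entry but not separately annotated. The two sequence records show identical features, differing only in their start coordinate. No guide RNA cassette is present, so a guide must be supplied separately for genome editing experiments.
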