Addgene plasmid #139994: pCMV-T7-SpCas9-NG-P2A-EGFP (RTW3677)
Purpose: CMV and T7 promoter expression plasmid for human codon optimized SpCas9-NG(L1111R/D1135V/G1218R/E1219F/A1322R/R1335V/T1337R) with a c-terminal bi-partite NLS, 3x flag tag, and P2A-EGFP
Depositing lab: Benjamin Kleinstiver. Depositing organization: Massachusetts General Hospital. Publication: Unconstrained genome targeting with near-PAMless engineered CRISPR-Cas9 variants. Walton RT, Christie KA, Whittaker MN, Kleinstiver BP. Science. 2020 Apr 17;368(6488):290-296. doi: 10.1126/science.aba8853. Epub 2020 Mar 26. PubMed 32217751.
Backbone
  Vector backbone: RTW3027
  Backbone manufacturer: Kleinstiver Lab (Addgene ID 139987)
  Vector type: Mammalian Expression, CRISPR ; in vitro transcription; T7 promoter
Growth in bacteria
  Bacterial resistance: Ampicillin, 100 μg/mL
  Growth temperature: 37°C
  Growth strain: DH5alpha
  Copy number: High Copy
Gene/Insert
  Gene/Insert name: human codon optimized SpCas9-NG with BPNLS-3xFLAG-P2A-EGFP (alt name: RTW3677)
  Species: Synthetic
  Mutation: SpCas9-NG=L1111R/D1135V/G1218R/E1219F/A1322R/R1335V/T1337R
  Promoter: CMV and T7
  Tag / fusion protein: BPNLS-3xFLAG-P2A-EGFP (C terminal on insert)
  Cloning method: Gibson Cloning
  Sequencing primers: 5′ oBK6928-CCAAGTCTCCACCCCATTGACG; 3′ oBK219-GGGAGTGGCACCTTCCAGGGTC
Terms and licenses: Academic/Nonprofit Terms; Industry Terms: Not Available to Industry
How to cite: pCMV-T7-SpCas9-NG-P2A-EGFP (RTW3677) was a gift from Benjamin Kleinstiver (Addgene plasmid # 139994 ; http://n2t.net/addgene:139994 ; RRID:Addgene_139994)
